Addgene plasmid #84359: mMaroon-RTK-mMaroon
Purpose: FRET acceptor for RhoA donor, flanked with the far-red FP mMaroon
Depositing lab: Ryohei Yasuda. Depositing organization: Max Planck Florida Institute. Publication: Simultaneous dual-color fluorescence lifetime imaging with novel red-shifted fluorescent proteins. Laviv T, Kim BB, Chu J, Lam AJ, Lin MZ, Yasuda R. Nat Methods. 2016 Oct 31. doi: 10.1038/nmeth.4046. PubMed 27798609.
Backbone
  Vector backbone: EGFP-C1
  Backbone size w/o insert (bp): 4000
  Total vector size (bp): 5700
  Vector type: Mammalian Expression
Growth in bacteria
  Bacterial resistance: Kanamycin, 50 μg/mL
  Growth temperature: 37°C
  Growth strain: DH5alpha
  Copy number: High Copy
Gene/Insert
  Gene/Insert name: mMaroon-Rtk--mMaroon
  Species: Synthetic
  Insert size (bp): 1800
  Promoter: CMV
  Tag / fusion protein: mMaroon flanking Rtk domain on N and C terminus
  Cloning method: Gibson Cloning
  Sequencing primers: 5′ cggtgggaggtctatataagc; 3′ CTCTACAAATGTGGTATGGC
Terms and licenses: Academic/Nonprofit Terms; Industry Terms: Not Available to Industry
How to cite: mMaroon-RTK-mMaroon was a gift from Ryohei Yasuda (Addgene plasmid # 84359 ; http://n2t.net/addgene:84359 ; RRID:Addgene_84359)
