[The description below was written by a language model from this plasmid's Addgene catalogue record and pLannotate feature annotations shown in this document.]
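Description:
mMaroon-RTK-mMaroon is a mammalian expression plasmid of about 5.7 kb built on the EGFP-C1 backbone, in which the original fluorescent protein has been replaced by a synthetic fusion assembled by Gibson cloning. It replicates in E. coli from a high-copy ColE1/pUC-type origin and also carries an f1 origin. A single NeoR/KanR (Tn5 aminoglycoside phosphotransferase) gene serves as the selection marker. It is preceded by both a bacterial promoter and the SV40 enhancer/early promoter and followed by the HSV TK polyadenylation signal. This arrangement gives kanamycin resistance in bacteria and allows G418 selection in mammalian cells. The short ble, bGH poly(A) and SV40 large T antigen fragments picked up by annotation appear to be backbone remnants rather than functional parts.

The payload is driven by the CMV immediate-early enhancer and promoter and terminated by the SV40 poly(A) signal. It encodes two copies of mMaroon1, a monomeric far-red fluorescent protein derived from Entacmaea quadricolor. These copies flank a short fragment of rat Rhotekin (Rtkn), with a residual piece of multiple cloning site acting as a linker before the second mMaroon1. Rhotekin is a Rho effector, and the fragment used here presumably corresponds to its Rho-binding region, although the record does not define the domain boundaries.

The construct is intended as the FRET acceptor half of a two-component RhoA activity sensor. When co-expressed with a separate donor-tagged RhoA, which is not part of this plasmid, binding of the Rhotekin fragment to RhoA brings the mMaroon acceptors close to the donor. The associated work concerns dual-color fluorescence lifetime imaging with red-shifted fluorescent proteins.
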