Features (pLannotate 1.2.2; 16 found; start..end, strand, type, name):
     61..364     +  enhancer       CMV enhancer: human cytomegalovirus immediate early enhancer
    365..568     +  promoter       CMV promoter: human cytomegalovirus (CMV) immediate early promoter
    613..1344    +  CDS            mMaroon1: mMaroon1 is a basic (constitutively fluorescent) far red fluorescent protein published in 2016, derived from Entacmaea quadricolor. It is reported to be a rapidly-maturing monomer with high acid sensitivity.
   1366..1611    +  CDS            Rtkn (fragment): RTKN_RAT - Experimental evidence at protein level: Swiss-Prot protein existence level 1. Mediates Rho signaling to activate NF-kappa-B and may confer increased resistance to apoptosis to cells in gastric tumorigenesis. May play a novel role in the organization of septin structures (By similarity). From Rattus norvegicus (Rat).
   1612..1638    +  misc_feature   MCS (fragment): multiple cloning site
   1642..2373    +  CDS            mMaroon1: mMaroon1 is a basic (constitutively fluorescent) far red fluorescent protein published in 2016, derived from Entacmaea quadricolor. It is reported to be a rapidly-maturing monomer with high acid sensitivity.
   2392..2475    +  CDS            large T antigen (fragment): large T antigen from SV40 (simian virus 40)
   2498..2619    +  polyA_signal   SV40 poly(A) signal: SV40 polyadenylation signal
   2653..3081    -  rep_origin     f1 ori (sequence partly withheld): f1 bacteriophage origin of replication; arrow indicates direction of (+) strand synthesis
   3108..3212    +  promoter       AmpR promoter: bla
   3214..3571    +  promoter       SV40 promoter: SV40 enhancer and early promoter
   3606..4400    +  CDS            NeoR/KanR: aminoglycoside phosphotransferase from Tn5; aph(3')-II (or nptII); confers resistance to neomycin, kanamycin, and G418 (Geneticin®)
   4421..4573    +  CDS            ble (fragment): BLE_KLEPN - Experimental evidence at protein level: Swiss-Prot protein existence level 1. Binding protein with a strong affinity to the bleomycin family of antibiotics. Binds to CL990; an antimitotic-antibiotic compound. From Klebsiella pneumoniae.
   4632..4679    +  polyA_signal   HSV TK poly(A) signal: herpes simplex virus thymidine kinase polyadenylation signal (Cole and Stacy, 1985)
   4770..4786    -  polyA_signal   bGH poly(A) signal (fragment): bovine growth hormone polyadenylation signal
   5008..5596    +  rep_origin     ori: high-copy-number ColE1/pMB1/pBR322/pUC origin of replication
>Addgene plasmid #84359 | mMaroon-RTK-mMaroon | depositor full sequence | sequence record 162022 | mMaroon-RTK-mMaroon sequence 5710 bps
TAGTTATTAATAGTAATCAATTACGGGGTCATTAGTTCATAGCCCATATATGGAGTTCCGCGTTACATAA
CTTACGGTAAATGGCCCGCCTGGCTGACCGCCCAACGACCCCCGCCCATTGACGTCAATAATGACGTATG
TTCCCATAGTAACGCCAATAGGGACTTTCCATTGACGTCAATGGGTGGAGTATTTACGGTAAACTGCCCA
CTTGGCAGTACATCAAGTGTATCATATGCCAAGTACGCCCCCTATTGACGTCAATGACGGTAAATGGCCC
GCCTGGCATTATGCCCAGTACATGACCTTATGGGACTTTCCTACTTGGCAGTACATCTACGTATTAGTCA
TCGCTATTACCATGGTGATGCGGTTTTGGCAGTACATCAATGGGCGTGGATAGCGGTTTGACTCACGGGG
ATTTCCAAGTCTCCACCCCATTGACGTCAATGGGAGTTTGTTTTGGCACCAAAATCAACGGGACTTTCCA
AAATGTCGTAACAACTCCGCCCCATTGACGCAAATGGGCGGTAGGCGTGTACGGTGGGAGGTCTATATAA
GCAGAGCTGGTTTAGTGAACCGTCAGATCCGCTAGCGCTACCGGTCGCCACCATGGTGAGCAAGGGCGAG
GAGCTGATCAAGGAGAACATGCACACCAAGCTGTACCTGACAGGCACCGTGAACAACCACTACTTCGAAT
GCACCGCCGAAGGGGAGGGCAAGCCCTACGAGGGCACCCAGACCAACAGGATCAAGGTGGTGCGCGGAGG
CCCCCTGCCGTTCGCATTCGACATCCTGGCCCCCTGCTTTATGTACGGGAGCAAGACCTTCATTAACCAT
CCACCTGACATTCCCGATTATTTTAAGCAGTCCTTCCCTGAGGGCTTCACATGGGAGAGAACCACCGTTT
ACGAAGACGGGGGCACACTCACTGCTACACAGGACACCAGCCTCCAGGACGGCTGCCTGATCTACAACGT
CCAAGTCAGAGGGGAGAACTTCCCATCCAACGGCCCTGTGATGCAGAAGAAAACACTCGGCTGGGAGGCC
AGTACCGAGACCCTGTACCCCGCTGACGGCAGCCTGGAAGGCAGACTGGACTGGGCCCTGAAGCTCGTGG
GCGGGGGCCACCTGCACTGCAGACTGGAAACCACATACAGATCCAAGAAACCCGCAAAGAACCTCAAGAT
GCCCGGCGTCTATTTTATTGACAGGAGACTGGAAAGAATCAAGGAGGCCGACAATGAGACCTACGTCGAG
CAGCACGAGGTGGCTGTGGCCAGATACTGCGACCTCCCTAGCAAACTGGGGCACAAACTTAATGGCATGG
ACGAGCTGTACAAGTCCGGACTCAGATCTATGGGACTGGAGGACCTCAATATGCTCTACATCCGGCAGAT
GGCACTCAGCCTGGAGGACACAGAGCTGCAGAGGAAACTAGATCATGAGATCCGGATGAGGGATGGGGCC
TGCAAGCTGCTGGCAGCCTGCTCCCAGCGAGAGCAGGCTCTGGAAGCCACCAAGAGCCTGCTGGTGTGCA
ACAGCCGTATTCTCAGCTACATGGGTGAGCTGCAGCGGCGAAAGGAGGCCCAGGTGCTGGAGAAGACAGG
CGTCGACGGTACCGCGGGCCCGGGATCCGGAATGGTGAGCAAGGGCGAGGAGCTGATCAAGGAGAACATG
CACACCAAGCTGTACCTGACAGGCACCGTGAACAACCACTACTTCGAATGCACCGCCGAAGGGGAGGGCA
AGCCCTACGAGGGCACCCAGACCAACAGGATCAAGGTGGTGCGCGGAGGCCCCCTGCCGTTCGCATTCGA
CATCCTGGCCCCCTGCTTTATGTACGGGAGCAAGACCTTCATTAACCATCCACCTGACATTCCCGATTAT
TTTAAGCAGTCCTTCCCTGAGGGCTTCACATGGGAGAGAACCACCGTTTACGAAGACGGGGGCACACTCA
CTGCTACACAGGACACCAGCCTCCAGGACGGCTGCCTGATCTACAACGTCCAAGTCAGAGGGGAGAACTT
CCCATCCAACGGCCCTGTGATGCAGAAGAAAACACTCGGCTGGGAGGCCAGTACCGAGACCCTGTACCCC
GCTGACGGCAGCCTGGAAGGCAGACTGGACTGGGCCCTGAAGCTCGTGGGCGGGGGCCACCTGCACTGCA
GACTGGAAACCACATACAGATCCAAGAAACCCGCAAAGAACCTCAAGATGCCCGGCGTCTATTTTATTGA
CAGGAGACTGGAAAGAATCAAGGAGGCCGACAATGAGACCTACGTCGAGCAGCACGAGGTGGCTGTGGCC
AGATACTGCGACCTCCCTAGCAAACTGGGGCACAAACTTAATGGCATGGACGAGCTGTACAAGTGAGCGG
CCGCGACTCTAGATCATAATCAGCCATACCACATTTGTAGAGGTTTTACTTGCTTTAAAAAACCTCCCAC
ACCTCCCCCTGAACCTGAAACATAAAATGAATGCAATTGTTGTTGTTAACTTGTTTATTGCAGCTTATAA
TGGTTACAAATAAAGCAATAGCATCACAAATTTCACAAATAAAGCATTTTTTTCACTGCATTCTAGTTGT
GGTTTGTCCAAACTCATCAATGTATCTTAAGGCGTAAATTGTAAGCGTTAATATTTTGTTAAAATTCGCG
TTAAATTTTTGTTAAATCAGCTCATTTTTTAACCAATAGGCCGAAATCGGCAAAATCCCTTATAAATCAA
AAGAATAGACCGAGATAGGGT
[37 nt withheld, positions 2752-2788]
AAAGAACGTGGACTCCAACGTCAAAGG
[49 nt withheld, positions 2816-2864]
T
[91 nt withheld, positions 2866-2956]
G
[124 nt withheld, positions 2958-3081]
CAGGTGGCACTTTTCGGGGAAATGTGCGCGGAACCCCTATTTGTTTATTTTTCTAAATACATTCAAATAT
GTATCCGCTCATGAGACAATAACCCTGATAAATGCTTCAATAATATTGAAAAAGGAAGAGTCCTGAGGCG
GAAAGAACCAGCTGTGGAATGTGTGTCAGTTAGGGTGTGGAAAGTCCCCAGGCTCCCCAGCAGGCAGAAG
TATGCAAAGCATGCATCTCAATTAGTCAGCAACCAGGTGTGGAAAGTCCCCAGGCTCCCCAGCAGGCAGA
AGTATGCAAAGCATGCATCTCAATTAGTCAGCAACCATAGTCCCGCCCCTAACTCCGCCCATCCCGCCCC
TAACTCCGCCCAGTTCCGCCCATTCTCCGCCCCATGGCTGACTAATTTTTTTTATTTATGCAGAGGCCGA
GGCCGCCTCGGCCTCTGAGCTATTCCAGAAGTAGTGAGGAGGCTTTTTTGGAGGCCTAGGCTTTTGCAAA
GATCGATCAAGAGACAGGATGAGGATCGTTTCGCATGATTGAACAAGATGGATTGCACGCAGGTTCTCCG
GCCGCTTGGGTGGAGAGGCTATTCGGCTATGACTGGGCACAACAGACAATCGGCTGCTCTGATGCCGCCG
TGTTCCGGCTGTCAGCGCAGGGGCGCCCGGTTCTTTTTGTCAAGACCGACCTGTCCGGTGCCCTGAATGA
ACTGCAAGACGAGGCAGCGCGGCTATCGTGGCTGGCCACGACGGGCGTTCCTTGCGCAGCTGTGCTCGAC
GTTGTCACTGAAGCGGGAAGGGACTGGCTGCTATTGGGCGAAGTGCCGGGGCAGGATCTCCTGTCATCTC
ACCTTGCTCCTGCCGAGAAAGTATCCATCATGGCTGATGCAATGCGGCGGCTGCATACGCTTGATCCGGC
TACCTGCCCATTCGACCACCAAGCGAAACATCGCATCGAGCGAGCACGTACTCGGATGGAAGCCGGTCTT
GTCGATCAGGATGATCTGGACGAAGAGCATCAGGGGCTCGCGCCAGCCGAACTGTTCGCCAGGCTCAAGG
CGAGCATGCCCGACGGCGAGGATCTCGTCGTGACCCATGGCGATGCCTGCTTGCCGAATATCATGGTGGA
AAATGGCCGCTTTTCTGGATTCATCGACTGTGGCCGGCTGGGTGTGGCGGACCGCTATCAGGACATAGCG
TTGGCTACCCGTGATATTGCTGAAGAGCTTGGCGGCGAATGGGCTGACCGCTTCCTCGTGCTTTACGGTA
TCGCCGCTCCCGATTCGCAGCGCATCGCCTTCTATCGCCTTCTTGACGAGTTCTTCTGAGCGGGACTCTG
GGGTTCGAAATGACCGACCAAGCGACGCCCAACCTGCCATCACGAGATTTCGATTCCACCGCCGCCTTCT
ATGAAAGGTTGGGCTTCGGAATCGTTTTCCGGGACGCCGGCTGGATGATCCTCCAGCGCGGGGATCTCAT
GCTGGAGTTCTTCGCCCACCCTAGGGGGAGGCTAACTGAAACACGGAAGGAGACAATACCGGAAGGAACC
CGCGCTATGACGGCAATAAAAAGACAGAATAAAACGCACGGTGTTGGGTCGTTTGTTCATAAACGCGGGG
TTCGGTCCCAGGGCTGGCACTCTGTCGATACCCCACCGAGACCCCATTGGGGCCAATACGCCCGCGTTTC
TTCCTTTTCCCCACCCCACCCCCCAAGTTCGGGTGAAGGCCCAGGGCTCGCAGCCAACGTCGGGGCGGCA
GGCCCTGCCATAGCCTCAGGTTACTCATATATACTTTAGATTGATTTAAAACTTCATTTTTAATTTAAAA
GGATCTAGGTGAAGATCCTTTTTGATAATCTCATGACCAAAATCCCTTAACGTGAGTTTTCGTTCCACTG
AGCGTCAGACCCCGTAGAAAAGATCAAAGGATCTTCTTGAGATCCTTTTTTTCTGCGCGTAATCTGCTGC
TTGCAAACAAAAAAACCACCGCTACCAGCGGTGGTTTGTTTGCCGGATCAAGAGCTACCAACTCTTTTTC
CGAAGGTAACTGGCTTCAGCAGAGCGCAGATACCAAATACTGTCCTTCTAGTGTAGCCGTAGTTAGGCCA
CCACTTCAAGAACTCTGTAGCACCGCCTACATACCTCGCTCTGCTAATCCTGTTACCAGTGGCTGCTGCC
AGTGGCGATAAGTCGTGTCTTACCGGGTTGGACTCAAGACGATAGTTACCGGATAAGGCGCAGCGGTCGG
GCTGAACGGGGGGTTCGTGCACACAGCCCAGCTTGGAGCGAACGACCTACACCGAACTGAGATACCTACA
GCGTGAGCTATGAGAAAGCGCCACGCTTCCCGAAGGGAGAAAGGCGGACAGGTATCCGGTAAGCGGCAGG
GTCGGAACAGGAGAGCGCACGAGGGAGCTTCCAGGGGGAAACGCCTGGTATCTTTATAGTCCTGTCGGGT
TTCGCCACCTCTGACTTGAGCGTCGATTTTTGTGATGCTCGTCAGGGGGGCGGAGCCTATGGAAAAACGC
CAGCAACGCGGCCTTTTTACGGTTCCTGGCCTTTTGCTGGCCTTTTGCTCACATGTTCTTTCCTGCGTTA
TCCCCTGATTCTGTGGATAACCGTATTACCGCCATGCAT
