>Addgene plasmid #84359 | mMaroon-RTK-mMaroon | addgene partial sequence | sequence record 165602 | CMV-F 5'-CGCAAATGGGCGGTAGGCGTG-3'
AGCAGAGCTGGTTTAGTGAACCGTCAGATCCGCTAGCGCTACCGGTCGCCACCATGGTGAGCAAGGGCGA
GGAGCTGATCAAGGAGAACATGCACACCAAGCTGTACCTGACAGGCACCGTGAACAACCACTACTTCGAA
TGCACCGCCGAAGGGGAGGGCAAGCCCTACGAGGGCACCCAGACCAACAGGATCAAGGTGGTGCGCGGAG
GCCCCCTGCCGTTCGCATTCGACATCCTGGCCCCCTGCTTTATGTACGGGAGCAAGACCTTCATTAACCA
TCCACCTGACATTCCCGATTATTTTAAGCAGTCCTTCCCTGAGGGCTTCACATGGGAGAGAACCACCGTT
TACGAAGACGGGGGCACACTCACTGCTACACAGGACACCAGCCTCCAGGACGGCTGCCTGATCTACAACG
TCCAAGTCAGAGGGGAGAACTTCCCATCCAACGGCCCTGTGATGCAGAAGAAAACACTCGGCTGGGAGGC
CAGTACCGAGACCCTGTACCCCGCTGACGGCAGCCTGGAAGGCAGACTGGACTGGGCCCTGAAGCTCGTG
GGCGGGGGCCACCTGCACTGCAGACTGGAAACCACATACAGATCCAAGAAACCCGCAAAGAACCTCAAGA
TGCCCGGCGTCTATTTTATTGACAGGAGACTGGAAAGAATCAAGGAGGCCGACAATGAGACCTACGTCGA
GCAGCACGAGGTGGCTGTGGCCAGATACTGCGACCTCCCTAGCAAACTGGGGCACAAACTTAATGGCATG
GACGAGCTGTACAAGTCCGGACTCAGATCTATGGGACTGGAGGACCTCAATATGCTCTACATCCGGCAGA
TG
