>Addgene plasmid #84359 | mMaroon-RTK-mMaroon | addgene partial sequence | sequence record 165603 | SV40pA-R 5'-GAAATTTGTGATGCTATTGC-3'
ACAAGTTAACAACAACAATTGCATTCATTTTATGTTTCAGGTTCAGGGGGAGGTGTGGGAGGTTTTTTAA
AGCAAGTAAAACCTCTACAAATGTGGTATGGCTGATTATGATCTAGAGTCGCGGCCGCTCACTTGTACAG
CTCGTCCATGCCATTAAGTTTGTGCCCCAGTTTGCTAGGGAGGTCGCAGTATCTGGCCACAGCCACCTCG
TGCTGCTCGACGTAGGTCTCATTGTCGGCCTCCTTGATTCTTTCCAGTCTCCTGTCAATAAAATAGACGC
CGGGCATCTTGAGGTTCTTTGCGGGTTTCTTGGATCTGTATGTGGTTTCCAGTCTGCAGTGCAGGTGGCC
CCCGCCCACGAGCTTCAGGGCCCAGTCCAGTCTGCCTTCCAGGCTGCCGTCAGCGGGGTACAGGGTCTCG
GTACTGGCCTCCCAGCCGAGTGTTTTCTTCTGCATCACAGGGCCGTTGGATGGGAAGTTCTCCCCTCTGA
CTTGGACGTTGTAGATCAGGCAGCCGTCCTGGAGGCTGGTGTCCTGTGTAGCAGTGAGTGTGCCCCCGTC
TTCGTAAACGGTGGTTCTCTCCCATGTGAAGCCCTCAGGGAAGGACTGCTTAAAATAATCGGGAATGTCA
GGTGGATGGTTAATGAAGGTCTTGCTCCCGTACATAAAGCAGGGGGCCAGGATGTCGAATGCGAACGGCA
GGGGGCCTCCGCGCACAACCTTGATCCTGTTGGTCTGGGTGCCCTCGTAGGGCTTGCCCTCCCCTTCGGC
GGTGCATTCGAAGTAGTGGTTGTTCACGGTGCCTGTCAGGTACAGCTTGGTGTGCATGTTCTCCTTGATC
AGCTCCTCGCCCTTGCTCACCATTCCG
